>Addgene plasmid #86551 | ATP1A1_plasmid_donor_RD | depositor full sequence | sequence record 168845 | ATP1A1_plasmid_donor_RD sequence 3217 bps
TCGCGCGTTTCGGTGATGACGGTGAAAACCTCTGACACATGCAGCTCCCGGAGACGGTCACAGCTTGTCT
GTAAGCGGATGCCGGGAGCAGACAAGCCCGTCAGGGCGCGTCAGCGGGTGTTGGCGGGTGTCGGGGCTGG
CTTAACTATGCGGCATCAGAGCAGATTGTACTGAGAGTGCACCATATGGTACCAAATTTATTGATGGATC
AATTTAAAGAGTTTTAATCTGGGTGTTATGAGTTCCTTGGGCCTATTGTTTGCCTGAACCCTGTGGGGAC
TGGCTCATCAGCAGAATTATTCATGGAGGAATTTGCTAGGTTTTACCTTGGCTCTCTAGCTTGGGACATT
TTGTTTCTTCCTTAAATCCTTATTGCAACCGTCCAGCTACCAGGTAGGTATATTGCCTTGTAAGTGCTGG
TACAGTTTGCCTTATTTATATTCCACTGCTTCTCAGGGATTAACATCTGCTCGTGCAGCTGAGATCCTGG
CGCGAGATGGTCCCAACGCCCTCACTCCCCCTCCCACTACTCCTGAATGGATCAAGTTTTGTCGGCAGCT
CTTTGGGGGGTTCTCAATGTTACTGTGGATTGGAGCGATTCTTTGTTTCTTGGCTTATAGCATCAGAGCT
GCTACAGAAGAGGAACCTCAAAACGATGACGTGAGTTCTGTAATTCAGCATATCGATTTGTAGTACACAT
CAGATATCTTCTCCGTCTTTGTCTCCCACTTCTTCTCAATTACCACTCATTACTTAATGGTTATGAACTC
ATTACTTAATGGTTATGAACAGCTGTTGCCTTCAAGGCTCATCCATTCTTCCTTCGTTTCCATTTCCTCT
CTCTACCACCCACGTTGTAGATGCTCTTACAAGTGGGATGCCCACCTGCATGTGCTGCTGTGAGCAGGCA
GCTCTGCTCAGGCCCCGGCCGCCACCCACTGGATGGCAGAGCACAGCGATTCATGTTGGCACATCCACCT
GTCCAGAAATGCTTGGTGGCCATTCTTCAAAATCCACAAGTTGGTTGAAAAACAATCTTTGTTTTATAAA
GCAGGAGAAACTGATGCATCTAGAACCTTTCCAAACGTCCAGTTAGTGATCAAGTGTTGGTGTGCCTGAC
TCCATTTCTGACCCTTCCTGTGTGGTCTTTAGAAGGGAATTCTGCATTAATGAATCGGCCAACGCGCGGG
GAGAGGCGGTTTGCGTATTGGGCGCTCTTCCGCTTCCTCGCTCACTGACTCGCTGCGCTCGGTCGTTCGG
CTGCGGCGAGCGGTATCAGCTCACTCAAAGGCGGTAATACGGTTATCCACAGAATCAGGGGATAACGCAG
GAAAGAACATGTGAGCAAAAGGCCAGCAAAAGGCCAGGAACCGTAAAAAGGCCGCGTTGCTGGCGTTTTT
CCATAGGCTCCGCCCCCCTGACGAGCATCACAAAAATCGACGCTCAAGTCAGAGGTGGCGAAACCCGACA
GGACTATAAAGATACCAGGCGTTTCCCCCTGGAAGCTCCCTCGTGCGCTCTCCTGTTCCGACCCTGCCGC
TTACCGGATACCTGTCCGCCTTTCTCCCTTCGGGAAGCGTGGCGCTTTCTCATAGCTCACGCTGTAGGTA
TCTCAGTTCGGTGTAGGTCGTTCGCTCCAAGCTGGGCTGTGTGCACGAACCCCCCGTTCAGCCCGACCGC
TGCGCCTTATCCGGTAACTATCGTCTTGAGTCCAACCCGGTAAGACACGACTTATCGCCACTGGCAGCAG
CCACTGGTAACAGGATTAGCAGAGCGAGGTATGTAGGCGGTGCTACAGAGTTCTTGAAGTGGTGGCCTAA
CTACGGCTACACTAGAAGGACAGTATTTGGTATCTGCGCTCTGCTGAAGCCAGTTACCTTCGGAAAAAGA
GTTGGTAGCTCTTGATCCGGCAAACAAACCACCGCTGGTAGCGGTGGTTTTTTTGTTTGCAAGCAGCAGA
TTACGCGCAGAAAAAAAGGATCTCAAGAAGATCCTTTGATCTTTTCTACGGGGTCTGACGCTCAGTGGAA
CGAAAACTCACGTTAAGGGATTTTGGTCATGAGATTATCAAAAAGGATCTTCACCTAGATCCTTTTAAAT
TAAAAATGAAGTTTTAAATCAATCTAAAGTATATATGAGTAAACTTGGTCTGACAGTTACCAATGCTTAA
TCAGTGAGGCACCTATCTCAGCGATCTGTCTATTTCGTTCATCCATAGTTGCCTGACTCCCCGTCGTGTA
GATAACTACGATACGGGAGGGCTTACCATCTGGCCCCAGTGCTGCAATGATACCGCGAGACCCACGCTCA
CCGGCTCCAGATTTATCAGCAATAAACCAGCCAGCCGGAAGGGCCGAGCGCAGAAGTGGTCCTGCAACTT
TATCCGCCTCCATCCAGTCTATTAATTGTTGCCGGGAAGCTAGAGTAAGTAGTTCGCCAGTTAATAGTTT
GCGCAACGTTGTTGCCATTGCTACAGGCATCGTGGTGTCACGCTCGTCGTTTGGTATGGCTTCATTCAGC
TCCGGTTCCCAACGATCAAGGCGAGTTACATGATCCCCCATGTTGTGCAAAAAAGCGGTTAGCTCCTTCG
GTCCTCCGATCGTTGTCAGAAGTAAGTTGGCCGCAGTGTTATCACTCATGGTTATGGCAGCACTGCATAA
TTCTCTTACTGTCATGCCATCCGTAAGATGCTTTTCTGTGACTGGTGAGTACTCAACCAAGTCATTCTGA
GAATAGTGTATGCGGCGACCGAGTTGCTCTTGCCCGGCGTCAATACGGGATAATACCGCGCCACATAGCA
GAACTTTAAAAGTGCTCATCATTGGAAAACGTTCTTCGGGGCGAAAACTCTCAAGGATCTTACCGCTGTT
GAGATCCAGTTCGATGTAACCCACTCGTGCACCCAACTGATCTTCAGCATCTTTTACTTTCACCAGCGTT
TCTGGGTGAGCAAAAACAGGAAGGCAAAATGCCGCAAAAAAGGGAATAAGGGCGACACGGAAATGTTGAA
TACTCATACTCTTCCTTTTTCAATATTATTGAAGCATTTATCAGGGTTATTGTCTCATGAGCGGATACAT
ATTTGAATGTATTTAGAAAAATAAACAAATAGGGGTTCCGCGCACATTTCCCCGAAAAGTGCCACCTGAC
GTCTAAGAAACCATTATTATCATGACATTAACCTATAAAAATAGGCGTATCACGAGGCCCTTTCGTC
Features (pLannotate 1.2.2; 8 found; start..end, strand, type, name):
    137..188     +  misc_feature   bom (fragment): basis of mobility region from pBR322
    350..370     +  intron         large T intron (fragment): SV40 (simian virus 40) large T antigen intron
    451..660     +  CDS            ATP1A1 (fragment): AT1A1_HUMAN - Experimental evidence at protein level: Swiss-Prot protein existence level 1. This is the catalytic component of the active enzyme, which catalyzes the hydrolysis of ATP coupled with the exchange of sodium and potassium ions across the plasma membrane. This action creates the electrochemical gradient of sodium and potassium ions, providing the energy for active transport of various nutrients. From Homo sapiens (Human).
   1114..1215    -  CDS            lacI (fragment): LACI_ECOLI - Experimental evidence at protein level: Swiss-Prot protein existence level 1. Repressor of the lactose operon. Binds allolactose as an inducer. From Escherichia coli (strain K12).
   1398..1986    -  rep_origin     ori: high-copy-number ColE1/pMB1/pBR322/pUC origin of replication
   2157..3017    -  CDS            AmpR: β-lactamase; bla; confers resistance to ampicillin, carbenicillin, and related antibiotics
   3018..3122    -  promoter       AmpR promoter: bla
   3217..35      +  CDS            rop (fragment) (across the origin): Rop protein, which maintains plasmids at low copy number; rop
