>Addgene plasmid #86551 | ATP1A1_plasmid_donor_RD | addgene full sequence | sequence record 171421 | Addgene NGS Result
TCGCGCGTTTCGGTGATGACGGTGAAAACCTCTGACACATGCAGCTCCCGGAGACGGTCACAGCTTGTCT
GTAAGCGGATGCCGGGAGCAGACAAGCCCGTCAGGGCGCGTCAGCGGGTGTTGGCGGGTGTCGGGGCTGG
CTTAACTATGCGGCATCAGAGCAGATTGTACTGAGAGTGCACCATATGGTACCAAATTTATTGATGGATC
AATTTAAAGAGTTTTAATCTGGGTGTTATGAGTTCCTTGGGCCTATTGTTTGCCTGAACCCTGTGGGGAC
TGGCTCATCAGCAGAATTATTCATGGAGGAATTTGCTAGGTTTTACCTTGGCTCTCTAGCTTGGGACATT
TTGTTTCTTCCTTAAATCCTTATTGCAACCGTCCAGCTACCAGGTAGGTATATTGCCTTGTAAGTGCTGG
TACAGTTTGCCTTATTTATATTCCACTGCTTCTCAGGGATTAACATCTGCTCGTGCAGCTGAGATCCTGG
CGCGAGATGGTCCCAACGCCCTCACTCCCCCTCCCACTACTCCTGAATGGATCAAGTTTTGTCGGCAGCT
CTTTGGGGGGTTCTCAATGTTACTGTGGATTGGAGCGATTCTTTGTTTCTTGGCTTATAGCATCAGAGCT
GCTACAGAAGAGGAACCTCAAAACGATGACGTGAGTTCTGTAATTCAGCATATCGATTTGTAGTACACAT
CAGATATCTTCTCCGTCTTTGTCTCCCACTTCTTCTCAATTACCACTCATTACTTAATGGTTATGAACTC
ATTACTTAATGGTTATGAACAGCTGTTGCCTTCAAGGCTCATCCATTCTTCCTTCGTTTCCATTTCCTCT
CTCTACCACCCACGTTGTAGATGCTCTTACAAGTGGGATGCCCACCTGCATGTGCTGCTGTGAGCAGGCA
GCTCTGCTCAGGCCCCGGCCGCCACCCACTGGATGGCAGAGCACAGCGATTCATGTTGGCACATCCACCT
GTCCAGAAATGCTTGGTGGCCATTCTTCAAAATCCACAAGTTGGTTGAAAAACAATCTTTGTTTTATAAA
GCAGGAGAAACTGATGCATCTAGAACCTTTCCAAACGTCCAGTTAGTGATCAAGTGTTGGTGTGCCTGAC
TCCATTTCTGACCCTTCCTGTGTGGTCTTTAGAAGGGAATTCTGCATTAATGAATCGGCCAACGCGCGGG
GAGAGGCGGTTTGCGTATTGGGCGCTCTTCCGCTTCCTCGCTCACTGACTCGCTGCGCTCGGTCGTTCGG
CTGCGGCGAGCGGTATCAGCTCACTCAAAGGCGGTAATACGGTTATCCACAGAATCAGGGGATAACGCAG
GAAAGAACATGTGAGCAAAAGGCCAGCAAAAGGCCAGGAACCGTAAAAAGGCCGCGTTGCTGGCGTTTTT
CCATAGGCTCCGCCCCCCTGACGAGCATCACAAAAATCGACGCTCAAGTCAGAGGTGGCGAAACCCGACA
GGACTATAAAGATACCAGGCGTTTCCCCCTGGAAGCTCCCTCGTGCGCTCTCCTGTTCCGACCCTGCCGC
TTACCGGATACCTGTCCGCCTTTCTCCCTTCGGGAAGCGTGGCGCTTTCTCATAGCTCACGCTGTAGGTA
TCTCAGTTCGGTGTAGGTCGTTCGCTCCAAGCTGGGCTGTGTGCACGAACCCCCCGTTCAGCCCGACCGC
TGCGCCTTATCCGGTAACTATCGTCTTGAGTCCAACCCGGTAAGACACGACTTATCGCCACTGGCAGCAG
CCACTGGTAACAGGATTAGCAGAGCGAGGTATGTAGGCGGTGCTACAGAGTTCTTGAAGTGGTGGCCTAA
CTACGGCTACACTAGAAGAACAGTATTTGGTATCTGCGCTCTGCTGAAGCCAGTTACCTTCGGAAAAAGA
GTTGGTAGCTCTTGATCCGGCAAACAAACCACCGCTGGTAGCGGTGGTTTTTTTGTTTGCAAGCAGCAGA
TTACGCGCAGAAAAAAAGGATCTCAAGAAGATCCTTTGATCTTTTCTACGGGGTCTGACGCTCAGTGGAA
CGAAAACTCACGTTAAGGGATTTTGGTCATGAGATTATCAAAAAGGATCTTCACCTAGATCCTTTTAAAT
TAAAAATGAAGTTTTAAATCAATCTAAAGTATATATGAGTAAACTTGGTCTGACAGTTACCAATGCTTAA
TCAGTGAGGCACCTATCTCAGCGATCTGTCTATTTCGTTCATCCATAGTTGCCTGACTCCCCGTCGTGTA
GATAACTACGATACGGGAGGGCTTACCATCTGGCCCCAGTGCTGCAATGATACCGCGAGACCCACGCTCA
CCGGCTCCAGATTTATCAGCAATAAACCAGCCAGCCGGAAGGGCCGAGCGCAGAAGTGGTCCTGCAACTT
TATCCGCCTCCATCCAGTCTATTAATTGTTGCCGGGAAGCTAGAGTAAGTAGTTCGCCAGTTAATAGTTT
GCGCAACGTTGTTGCCATTGCTACAGGCATCGTGGTGTCACGCTCGTCGTTTGGTATGGCTTCATTCAGC
TCCGGTTCCCAACGATCAAGGCGAGTTACATGATCCCCCATGTTGTGCAAAAAAGCGGTTAGCTCCTTCG
GTCCTCCGATCGTTGTCAGAAGTAAGTTGGCCGCAGTGTTATCACTCATGGTTATGGCAGCACTGCATAA
TTCTCTTACTGTCATGCCATCCGTAAGATGCTTTTCTGTGACTGGTGAGTACTCAACCAAGTCATTCTGA
GAATAGTGTATGCGGCGACCGAGTTGCTCTTGCCCGGCGTCAATACGGGATAATACCGCGCCACATAGCA
GAACTTTAAAAGTGCTCATCATTGGAAAACGTTCTTCGGGGCGAAAACTCTCAAGGATCTTACCGCTGTT
GAGATCCAGTTCGATGTAACCCACTCGTGCACCCAACTGATCTTCAGCATCTTTTACTTTCACCAGCGTT
TCTGGGTGAGCAAAAACAGGAAGGCAAAATGCCGCAAAAAAGGGAATAAGGGCGACACGGAAATGTTGAA
TACTCATACTCTTCCTTTTTCAATATTATTGAAGCATTTATCAGGGTTATTGTCTCATGAGCGGATACAT
ATTTGAATGTATTTAGAAAAATAAACAAATAGGGGTTCCGCGCACATTTCCCCGAAAAGTGCCACCTGAC
GTCTAAGAAACCATTATTATCATGACATTAACCTATAAAAATAGGCGTATCACGAGGCCCTTTCGTC
Features (pLannotate 1.2.2; 8 found; start..end, strand, type, name):
    137..188     +  misc_feature   bom (fragment): basis of mobility region from pBR322
    350..370     +  intron         large T intron (fragment): SV40 (simian virus 40) large T antigen intron
    451..660     +  CDS            ATP1A1 (fragment): AT1A1_HUMAN - Experimental evidence at protein level: Swiss-Prot protein existence level 1. This is the catalytic component of the active enzyme, which catalyzes the hydrolysis of ATP coupled with the exchange of sodium and potassium ions across the plasma membrane. This action creates the electrochemical gradient of sodium and potassium ions, providing the energy for active transport of various nutrients. From Homo sapiens (Human).
   1114..1215    -  CDS            lacI (fragment): LACI_ECOLI - Experimental evidence at protein level: Swiss-Prot protein existence level 1. Repressor of the lactose operon. Binds allolactose as an inducer. From Escherichia coli (strain K12).
   1398..1986    -  rep_origin     ori: high-copy-number ColE1/pMB1/pBR322/pUC origin of replication
   2157..3017    -  CDS            AmpR: β-lactamase; bla; confers resistance to ampicillin, carbenicillin, and related antibiotics
   3018..3122    -  promoter       AmpR promoter: bla
   3217..35      +  CDS            rop (fragment) (across the origin): Rop protein, which maintains plasmids at low copy number; rop
