[The description below was written by a language model from this plasmid's Addgene catalogue record and pLannotate feature annotations shown in this document.]
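Description:
ATP1A1_plasmid_donor_RD is a small (about 3.2 kb) homology-directed repair donor plasmid built on the pUC19 backbone and intended for transfection into human cells alongside a programmable nuclease (the record lists CRISPR and TALEN). In bacteria it is maintained at high copy through the ColE1/pUC-type origin and selected with ampicillin via the β-lactamase gene and its native promoter. The remaining annotated backbone hits (short fragments called as bom, rop and lacI, and a 21 nt match to the SV40 large T intron) are partial matches from automated annotation and are probably not functional elements.

The payload, cloned between Acc65I and EcoRI sites, is a segment of the human ATP1A1 locus, which encodes the catalytic alpha 1 subunit of the Na+/K+ ATPase. It serves as homology arms flanking the Q118R and N129D ("RD") substitutions. The feature table identifies only a roughly 210 bp stretch as ATP1A1 coding sequence. The surrounding insert is unannotated and is presumably genomic flanking sequence, though the record does not give arm lengths. No mammalian promoter, reporter or drug-resistance cassette is annotated, which fits a repair template rather than an expression construct, despite the "Mammalian Expression" category.

When a nuclease cuts the endogenous ATP1A1 gene, repair from this donor installs the RD mutations, which make the pump, and therefore the cell, resistant to ouabain. Ouabain treatment thus enriches for cells that have performed HDR. The plasmid is used in a marker-free co-selection strategy, in which selecting for this edit at ATP1A1 also enriches for a simultaneous edit at a second locus of interest, without integrating an exogenous selection marker.
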