Addgene plasmid #86551: ATP1A1_plasmid_donor_RD
Purpose: Homology-directed repair (HDR) donor plasmid with homology arms to ATP1A1 to introduce the Q118R and N129D (RD) mutations conferring cellular resistance to ouabain
Depositing lab: Yannick Doyon. Depositing organization: Universite Laval. Publication: Marker-free coselection for CRISPR-driven genome editing in human cells. Agudelo D, Duringer A, Bozoyan L, Huard CC, Carter S, Loehr J, Synodinou D, Drouin M, Salsman J, Dellaire G, Laganiere J, Doyon Y. Nat Methods. 2017 Apr 17. doi: 10.1038/nmeth.4265. PubMed 28417998.
Backbone
  Vector backbone: pUC19
  Total vector size (bp): 3217
  Vector type: Mammalian Expression, CRISPR, TALEN ; Co-selection via HDR using ouabain
  Selectable markers: Ouabain
Growth in bacteria
  Bacterial resistance: Ampicillin, 100 μg/mL
  Growth temperature: 37°C
  Growth strain: DH5alpha
  Copy number: High Copy
Gene/Insert
  Gene/Insert name: ATP1A1 (alt names: ATPase Na+/K+ transporting subunit alpha 1; Gene ID: 476)
  Species: H. sapiens (human)
  Mutation: Q118R, N129D
  GenBank ID: 476
  Entrez Gene: ATP1A1 (a.k.a. CMT2DD, HOMGSMR2)
  Cloning method: Restriction Enzyme; 5′ cloning site Acc65I (not destroyed); 3′ cloning site EcoRI (not destroyed)
  Sequencing primers: 5′ cagggttattgtctcatgagcgg; 3′ tgagcgaggaagcggaagag
Terms and licenses: Academic/Nonprofit Terms; Industry Terms: Not Available to Industry
How to cite: ATP1A1_plasmid_donor_RD was a gift from Yannick Doyon (Addgene plasmid # 86551 ; http://n2t.net/addgene:86551 ; RRID:Addgene_86551)
